Addgene plasmid #126291: pGWB14-LYX073
Purpose: With a Nicotiana benthamiana transcription factor in PGWB14 backbone, for Agrobacterium mediated transient or stable expression corresponding transcription factor fused with a C-terminal HA tag.
Depositing lab: Silin Zhong. Depositing organization: Chinese University of Hong Kong.
Backbone
  Vector backbone: pGWB14
  Vector type: Plant Expression
  Selectable markers: Hygromycin
Growth in bacteria
  Bacterial resistance: Kanamycin, 50 μg/mL
  Growth temperature: 37°C
  Growth strain: DH5alpha
  Copy number: Low Copy
Gene/Insert
  Gene/Insert name: Niben101Scf02360g01009.1
  Species: Nicotiana benthamiana
  Promoter: CaMV 35S
  Tag / fusion protein: HA (C terminal on insert)
  Cloning method: Gibson Cloning
Terms and licenses: Academic/Nonprofit Terms; Industry Terms: Not Available to Industry
How to cite: pGWB14-LYX073 was a gift from Silin Zhong (Addgene plasmid # 126291 ; http://n2t.net/addgene:126291 ; RRID:Addgene_126291)
