[The description below was written by a language model from this plasmid's Addgene catalogue record and pLannotate feature annotations shown in this document.]
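Description:
pGWB14-LYX073 is a plant expression binary vector built on the pGWB14 backbone for Agrobacterium-mediated transient or stable expression of a Nicotiana benthamiana transcription factor (gene model Niben101Scf02360g01009.1). The roughly 15.6 kb plasmid replicates at low copy through the broad-host-range IncP system, with oriV and the trfA replication protein supporting maintenance in both E. coli and Agrobacterium. An oriT with traJ allows mobilisation. Bacterial selection is by kanamycin. The backbone also carries remnants typical of this vector lineage, including partial tetracycline resistance sequences, an IS1 element and a ColE1-type origin fragment.

Between the nopaline-type right and left T-DNA borders, the feature table shows three expression units. The main cassette places the transcription factor coding sequence under the CaMV 35S promoter, flanked by attB1 and attB2 Gateway sites, and fuses it in frame to a C-terminal 3xHA epitope tag followed by a NOS terminator. The annotation software matches the insert to the Arabidopsis YY1 protein, a dual-function zinc-finger-type transcription factor, suggesting the N. benthamiana gene is a homologue, although the catalogue record does not name it as such. A second 35S-driven unit encodes the tomato bushy stunt virus P19 protein, a suppressor of RNA silencing that usually boosts transgene expression in agroinfiltrated leaves. This cassette is not mentioned in the catalogue fields. A third, oppositely oriented 35S-driven hygromycin resistance gene with a NOS terminator provides selection of stably transformed plants.

The HA tag permits detection or immunoprecipitation of the expressed factor with standard anti-HA antibodies, but the record does not specify particular downstream assays.
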