Features (pLannotate 1.2.2; 36 found; start..end, strand, type, name):
      3..89      -  CDS            traI (fragment): TRAI6_ECOLX - Experimental evidence at protein level: Swiss-Prot protein existence level 1. The initiation process of transfer DNA synthesis requires the interaction of at least three plasmid-specific components (TraH, I, and J) at the transfer origin resulting in the assembly of a specialised nucleoprotein complex - the relaxosome. Site- and strand-specific cleavage at the transfer origin is dependent on TraI and TraJ. From Escherichia coli.
    127..498     -  CDS            traJ: oriT-recognizing protein; traJ
    531..640     -  oriT           oriT: incP origin of transfer
    772..962     +  rep_origin     ori (fragment): high-copy-number ColE1/pMB1/pBR322/pUC origin of replication
   1321..1971    -  CDS            TetR: tetracycline resistance regulatory protein; tetR
   2077..2326    +  CDS            TcR (fragment): tetracycline efflux protein; tetA; confers resistance to tetracycline
   2436..2460    -  misc_feature   RB T-DNA repeat: right border repeat from nopaline C58 T-DNA
   2490..2508    +  misc_feature   MCS (fragment): pUC18/19 multiple cloning site
   2559..2904    +  promoter       CaMV 35S promoter: strong constitutive promoter from cauliflower mosaic virus
   2856..2902    +  promoter       minimal CaMV 35S promoter: minimal 35S promoter from cauliflower mosaic virus
   2914..2932    -  misc_feature   MCS (fragment): pUC18/19 multiple cloning site
   2943..3458    +  CDS            P19_TBSVC: Experimental evidence at protein level: Swiss-Prot protein existence level 1. Acts as a suppressor of RNA-mediated gene silencing, also known as post-transcriptional gene silencing (PTGS), a mechanism of plant viral defense that limits the accumulation of viral RNAs. Binds to short interfering RNAs (siRNAs) with high affinity. Acts as a molecular caliper to specifically select siRNAs based on the length of the duplex region of the RNA (By similarity). From Tomato bushy stunt virus (strain Cherry) (TBSV).
   3531..3707    +  polyA_signal   CaMV poly(A) signal: cauliflower mosaic virus polyadenylation signal
   4210..4551    +  promoter       CaMV 35S promoter: strong constitutive promoter from cauliflower mosaic virus
   4577..4601    +  protein_bind   attB1: mutant version of attB; recombination site for the Gateway® BP reaction BP Clonase™
   4616..5692    +  CDS            YY1 (fragment): YY1_ARATH - Experimental evidence at protein level: Swiss-Prot protein existence level 1. Dual-function transcription factor with both repression and activation activities. Binds to 5'-CCATATT-3' motif in target gene promoters (e.g. ABR1) (PubMed:26961720). Binds also to G-rich DNA motif 5'-GGGGGCAGTGG-3' (PubMed:22508367). Regulates the expression of genes involved in diverse cellular pathways, including glucose metabolism, photosynthesis, phototropism and stress response (e.g. salt, drought and osmotic stress) (PubMed:22508367, PubMed:26961720). Regulates plant immunity, especially during ne
   5730..5754    -  protein_bind   attB2: mutant version of attB; recombination site for the Gateway® BP reaction BP Clonase™
   5783..5872    +  CDS            3xHA: three tandem HA epitope tags
   5906..6158    +  terminator     NOS terminator: nopaline synthase terminator and poly(A) signal
   6587..6839    -  terminator     NOS terminator: nopaline synthase terminator and poly(A) signal
   6863..7291    -  CDS            nos (fragment): DHNO_AGRT7 - Protein inferred from homology: Swiss-Prot protein existence level 3. From Agrobacterium tumefaciens (strain T37).
   7307..8332    -  CDS            HygR: aminoglycoside phosphotransferase from E. coli; aph(4)-Ia; confers resistance to hygromycin
   8342..8686    -  promoter       CaMV 35S promoter: strong constitutive promoter from cauliflower mosaic virus
   8343..8389    -  promoter       minimal CaMV 35S promoter: minimal 35S promoter from cauliflower mosaic virus
   8824..8979    +  CDS            lacZα (fragment) (sequence partly withheld): LacZα fragment of β-galactosidase; lacZ fragment
   8977..9277    +  rep_origin     M13 ori (fragment) (sequence partly withheld): M13 bacteriophage origin of replication; arrow indicates direction of (+) strand synthesis
   9278..9408    +  CDS            lacI (fragment): lac repressor; lacI; The lac repressor binds to the lac operator to inhibit transcription in E. coli. This inhibition can be relieved by adding lactose or isopropyl-β-D-thiogalactopyranoside (IPTG).
   9462..9486    -  misc_feature   LB T-DNA repeat: left border repeat from nopaline C58 T-DNA
  10943..11062   -  CDS            tetR (fragment): TETR1_ECOLX - Experimental evidence at protein level: Swiss-Prot protein existence level 1. TetR is the repressor of the tetracycline resistance element; its N-terminal region forms a helix-turn-helix structure and binds DNA. Binding of tetracycline to TetR reduces the repressor affinity for the tetracycline resistance gene (tetA) promoter operator sites. From Escherichia coli.
  11082..12230   -  CDS            trfA: trans-acting replication protein that binds to and activates oriV
  12529..13323   -  CDS            KanR: aminoglycoside phosphotransferase; aphA-3; confers resistance to kanamycin
  13515..14282   +  mobile_element IS1: prokaryotic transposable element IS1
  14291..14440   -  CDS            satA (fragment): STA_BACSU - Also known as yyaR. Experimental evidence at protein level: Swiss-Prot protein existence level 1. Involved in resistance to streptothricin, a broad-spectrum antibiotic produced by streptomycetes. Detoxifies streptothricin via acetylation of the beta amino group of the first beta-lysyl moiety of streptothricin. From Bacillus subtilis (strain 168).
  14439..14633   -  CDS            satA (fragment): STA_BACSU - Also known as yyaR. Experimental evidence at protein level: Swiss-Prot protein existence level 1. Involved in resistance to streptothricin, a broad-spectrum antibiotic produced by streptomycetes. Detoxifies streptothricin via acetylation of the beta amino group of the first beta-lysyl moiety of streptothricin. From Bacillus subtilis (strain 168).
  14636..14911   -  CDS            klaC (fragment): KLAC_ECOLX - Also known as telB. Protein predicted: Swiss-Prot protein existence level 4. Belongs to the kla operon, which is associated with cryptic tellurite resistance, and IncW plasmid fertility inhibition. From Escherichia coli.
  14975..15606   -  rep_origin     oriV: incP origin of replication
>Addgene plasmid #126291 | pGWB14-LYX073 | addgene full sequence | sequence record 246930 | Addgene NGS Result
TCGGTCTTGCCTTGCTCGTCGGTGATGTACTTCACCAGCTCCGCGAAGTCGCTCTTCTTGATGGAGCGCA
TGGGGACGTGCTTGGCAATCACGCGCACCCCCCGGCCGTTTTAGCGGCTAAAAAAGTCATGGCTCTGCCC
TCGGGCGGACCACGCCCATCATGACCTTGCCAAGCTCGTCCTGCTTCTCTTCGATCTTCGCCAGCAGGGC
GAGGATCGTGGCATCACCGAACCGCGCCGTGCGCGGGTCGTCGGTGAGCCAGAGTTTCAGCAGGCCGCCC
AGGCGGCCCAGGTCGCCATTGATGCGGGCCAGCTCGCGGACGTGCTCATAGTCCACGACGCCCGTGATTT
TGTAGCCCTGGCCGACGGCCAGCAGGTAGGCCGACAGGCTCATGCCGGCCGCCGCCGCCTTTTCCTCAAT
CGCTCTTCGTTCGTCTGGAAGGCAGTACACCTTGATAGGTGGGCTGCCCTTCCTGGTTGGCTTGGTTTCA
TCAGCCATCCGCTTGCCCTCATCTGTTACGCCGGCGGTAGCCGGCCAGCCTCGCAGAGCAGGATTCCCGT
TGAGCACCGCCAGGTGCGAATAAGGGACAGTGAAGAAGGAACACCCGCTCGCGGGTGGGCCTACTTCACC
TATCCTGCCCGGCTGACGCCGTTGGATACACCAAGGAAAGTCTACACGAACCCTTTGGCAAAATCCTGTA
TATCGTGCGAAAAAGGATGGATATACCGAAAAAATCGCTATAATGACCCCGAAGCAGGGTTATGCAGCGG
AAAAGCGCCACGCTTCCCGAAGGGAGAAAGGCGGACAGGTATCCGGTAAGCGGCAGGGTCGGAACAGGAG
AGCGCACGAGGGAGCTTCCAGGGGGAAACGCCTGGTATCTTTATAGTCCTGTCGGGTTTCGCCACCTCTG
ACTTGAGCGTCGATTTTTGTGATGCTCGTCAGGGGGGCGGAGCCTATGGAAAAACGCCAGCAACGCGGCC
TTTTTACGGTTCCTGGCCTTTTGCTGGCCTTTTGCTCACATGTTCTTTCCTGCGTTATCCCCTGATTCTG
TGGATAACCGTATTACCGCCTTTGAGTGAGCTGATACCGCTCGCCGCAGCCGAACGACCGAGCGCAGCGA
GTCAGTGAGCGAGGAAGCGGAAGAGCGCCAGAAGGCCGCCAGAGAGGCCGAGCGCGGCCGTGAGGCTTGG
ACGCTAGGGCAGGGCATGAAAAAGCCCGTAGCGGGCTGCTACGGGCGTCTGACGCGGTGGAAAGGGGGAG
GGGATGTTGTCTACATGGCTCTGCTGTAGTGAGTGGGTTGCGCTCCGGCAGCGGTCCTGATCAATCGTCA
CCCTTTCTCGGTCCTTCAACGTTCCTGACAACGAGCCTCCTTTTCGCCAATCCATCGACAATCACCGCGA
GTCCCTGCTCGAACGCTGCGTCCGGACCGGCTTCGTCGAAGGCGTCTATCGCGGCCCGCAACAGCGGCGA
GAGCGGAGCCTGTTCAACGGTGCCGCCGCGCTCGCCGGCATCGCTGTCGCCGGCCTGCTCCTCAAGCACG
GCCCCAACAGTGAAGTAGCTGATTGTCATCAGCGCATTGACGGCGTCCCCGGCCGAAAAACCCGCCTCGC
AGAGGAAGCGAAGCTGCGCGTCGGCCGTTTCCATCTGCGGTGCGCCCGGTCGCGTGCCGGCATGGATGCG
CGCGCCATCGCGGTAGGCGAGCAGCGCCTGCCTGAAGCTGCGGGCATTCCCGATCAGAAATGAGCGCCAG
TCGTCGTCGGCTCTCGGCACCGAATGCGTATGATTCTCCGCCAGCATGGCTTCGGCCAGTGCGTCGAGCA
GCGCCCGCTTGTTCCTGAAGTGCCAGTAAAGCGCCGGCTGCTGAACCCCCAACCGTTCCGCCAGTTTGCG
TGTCGTCAGACCGTCTACGCCGACCTCGTTCAACAGGTCCAGGGCGGCACGGATCACTGTATTCGGCTGC
AACTTTGTCATGCTTGACACTTTATCACTGATAAACATAATATGTCCACCAACTTATCAGTGATAAAGAA
TCCGCGCGTTCAATCGGACCAGCGGAGGCTGGTCCGGAGGCCAGACGTGAAACCCAACATACCCCTGATC
GTAATTCTGAGCACTGTCGCGCTCGACGCTGTCGGCATCGGCCTGATTATGCCGGTGCTGCCGGGCCTCC
TGCGCGATCTGGTTCACTCGAACGACGTCACCGCCCACTATGGCATTCTGCTGGCGCTGTATGCGTTGGT
GCAATTTGCCTGCGCACCTGTGCTGGGCGCGCTGTCGGATCGTTTCGGGCGGCGGCCAATCTTGCTCGTC
TCGCTGGCCGGCGCCAGATCTGGGGAACCCTGTGGTTGGCATGCACATACAAATGGACGAACGGATAAAC
CTTTTCACGCCCTTTTAAATATCCGATTATTCTAATAAACGCTCTTTTCTCTTAGGTTTACCCGCCAATA
TATCCTGTCAAACACTGATAGTTTAAACGTTGCGATTAAGAATTCGAGCTCGGTACCCCCCTACTCCAAA
AATGTCAAAGATACAGTCTCAGAAGACCAAAGGGCTATTGAGACTTTTCAACAAAGGGTAATTTCGGGAA
ACCTCCTCGGATTCCATTGCCCAGCTATCTGTCACTTCATCGAAAGGACAGTAGAAAAGGAAGGTGGCTC
CTACAAATGCCATCATTGCGATAAAGGAAAGGCTATCATTCAAGATGCCTCTGCCGACAGTGGTCCCAAA
GATGGACCCCCACCCACGAGGAGCATCGTGGAAAAAGAAGACGTTCCAACCACGTCTTCAAAGCAAGTGG
ATTGATGTGACATCTCCACTGACGTAAGGGATGACGCACAATCCCACTATCCTTCGCAAGACCCTTCCTC
TATATAAGGAAGTTCATTTCATTTGGAGAGGACAGCCCAAGCTTCGACTCTAGAGGATCCCCTTAAATCG
ATATGGAACGAGCTATACAAGGAAACGACGCTAGGGAACAAGCTAACAGTGAACGTTGGGATGGAGGATC
AGGAGGTACCACTTCTCCCTTCAAACTTCCTGACGAAAGTCCGAGTTGGACTGAGTGGCGGCTACATAAC
GATGAGACGAATTCGAATCAAGATAATCCCCTTGGTTTCAAGGAAAGCTGGGGTTTCGGGAAAGTTGTAT
TTAAGAGATATCTCAGATACGACAGGACGGAAGCTTCACTGCACAGAGTCCTTGGATCTTGGACGGGAGA
TTCGGTTAACTATGCAGCATCTCGATTTTTCGGTTTCGACCAGATCGGATGTACCTATAGTATTCGGTTT
CGAGGAGTTAGTATCACCGTTTCTGGAGGGTCTCGAACTCTTCAGCATCTCTGTGAGATGGCAATTCGGT
CTAAGCAAGAACTGCTACAGCTTGCCCCAATCGAAGTGGAAAGTAATGTATCAAGAGGATGCCCTGAAGG
TACTCAAACCTTCGAAAAAGAAAGCGAGTAAGTCGAGGGCGAGCTCGAATTCGGTACGCTGAAATCACCA
GTCTCTCTCTACAAATCTATCTCTCTCTATTTTCTCCATAAATAATGTGTGAGTAGTTTCCCGATAAGGG
AAATTAGGGTTCTTATAGGGTTTCGCTCATGTGTTGAGCATATAAGAAACCCTTAGTATGTATTTGTATT
TGTAAAATACTTCTATCAATAAAATTTCTAATTCCTAAAACCAAAATCCAGTACTAAAATCCAGATCTCC
CTGCAGGTCCCCAGATTAGCCTTTTCAATTTCAGAAAGAATGCTAACCCACAGATGGTTAGAGAGGCTTA
CGCAGCAGGTCTCATCAAGACGATCTACCCGAGCAATAATCTCCAGGAAATCAAATACCTTCCCAAGAAG
GTTAAAGATGCAGTCAAAAGATTCAGGACTAACTGCATCAAGAACACAGAGAAAGATATATTTCTCAAGA
TCAGAAGTACTATTCCAGTATGGACGATTCAAGGCTTGCTTCACAAACCAAGGCAAGTAATAGAGATTGG
AGTCTCTAAAAAGGTAGTTCCCACTGAATCAAAGGCCATGGAGTCAAAGATTCAAATAGAGGACCTAACA
GAACTCGCCGTAAAGACTGGCGAACAGTTCATACAGAGTCTCTTACGACTCAATGACAAGAAGAAAATCT
TCGTCAACATGGTGGAGCACGACACACTTGTCTACTCCAAAAATATCAAAGATACAGTCTCAGAAGACCA
AAGGGCAATTGAGACTTTTCAACAAAGGGTAATATCCGGAAACCTCCTCGGATTCCATTGCCCAGCTATC
TGTCACTTTATTGTGAAGATAGTGGAAAAGGAAGGTGGCTCCTACAAATGCCATCATTGCGATAAAGGAA
AGGCCATCGTTGAAGATGCCTCTGCCGACAGTGGTCCCAAAGATGGACCCCCACCCACGAGGAGCATCGT
GGAAAAAGAAGACGTTCCAACCACGTCTTCAAAGCAAGTGGATTGATGTGATATCTCCACTGACGTAAGG
GATGACGCACAATCCCACTATCCTTCGCAAGACCCTTCCTCTATATAAGGAAGTTCATTTCATTTGGAGA
GAACACGGGGGACTCTAGAGTTATCAACAAGTTTGTACAAAAAAGCAGGCTCCACCACTAGTATGGAAAA
TCACATGGCTCATCATCTGTTTGAGAGACGCCCCATATACAAGTCCAAAGCTCCTGCTGCCAAATGGTTC
AAAGAATGGGTCCCGCAAGATGTTGTAGCAACTGGTGGGAAGTGCTACCTCTTAAAGTGGGTAAATGAGG
CCACATTGAAAGCTCTGAAGGAGAAGCCCAAAGAGCCAGAGGTACCCGTGCCAGAGCCGGAGCCAACTAC
TGAAGTTCTTTTCCTTTGTAGCTATGACGGTTGTGGAAAGACATTTATTGATGCCGGGGCCTTGAGGAAG
CATTCTCACATCCACGGGGAGAGGCAATATGTATGTCATTATGAGGGTTGTGGAAAGAAATTTTTGGATA
GTTCCAAGCTAAAACGGCATTTTCTTATTCACACTGGGGAAAGAGACTATGTATGTCCACATGAAGGCTG
TGGCAAGGCTTTCTCGCTGGACTTCAACTTAAGATCACACATGAAAACACACTCCCAGGAGAACTATCAT
ATATGCCCGTATCCAGAATGTGGAAAGCGATATGCACATGAGTACAAGCTTAAAAATCATATTGCGTCTA
GTCACCAGAAGAACTCTACACCAGATGCTCCAAAGTATACCCCACCTGTGGAGAAGCCAATGAAAACACC
TAAATCTTCTTCAGCAGCTTATGCCTCATCATCATCTGACCGCCCTTATAGCTGTCCGTACGAAGGGTGT
GACAAATCTTACATCCATGAATACAAGCTGAATCTTCATTTAAGGAACATGCACCCTGGTCATTTCCCAG
AGGATAATGCCAAAAATGCTCAATCTACTGCTGACAATGAGATGGATGAAGGCAGTGATCAGGATGCATT
TCCTGGAAAACGTGGAAACGGAAAAATTCAGAAACAGAGCAGGCCAAAACCAAGCTTAAAGCAGCCACCT
TTAAAAGTTGCACGCAAAAGCTCTAGAAGTCCAGCCAATATTAGTATAGCAGCGAAGAAGCCTTGGCCGG
TTAAAGAAGAGAACTTCAATGAAGAAGATAGTGAAGAAACAGAAGAGGAGCGGGATGATGTTGGGGACGG
ATGGAGGTATGGCGAAAACGATGACGACGACGAAGAGACTGAAGAAGATGAGCCCGGGGACCCAGCTTTC
TTGTACAAAGTGGTTGATAACAGCGGGTTAATTAACATCTTTTACCCATACGATGTTCCTGACTATGCGG
GCTATCCCTATGACGTCCCGGACTATGCAGGATCCTATCCATATGACGTTCCAGATTACGCTGCTCAGTG
CAGCGCTTAGAGCTCGAATTTCCCCGATCGTTCAAACATTTGGCAATAAAGTTTCTTAAGATTGAATCCT
GTTGCCGGTCTTGCGATGATTATCATATAATTTCTGTTGAATTACGTTAAGCATGTAATAATTAACATGT
AATGCATGACGTTATTTATGAGATGGGTTTTTATGATTAGAGTCCCGCAATTATACATTTAATACGCGAT
AGAAAACAAAATATAGCGCGCAAACTAGGATAAATTATCGCGCGCGGTGTCATCTATGTTACTAGATCGG
GAATTAGCTTCATCAACGCAAGACATGCGCACGACCGTCTGACAGGAGAGGAATTTCCGACGAGCACAGA
AAGGACTTGCTCTTGGACGTAGGCCTATTTCTCAGGCACATGTATCAAGTGTTCGGACGTGGGTTTTCGA
TGGTGTATCAGCCGCCGCCAACTGGGAGATGAGGAGGCTTTCTTGGGGGGCAGTCAGCAGTTCATTTCAC
AAGACAGAGGAACTTGTAAGGAGATGCACTGATTTATCTTGGCGCAAACCAGCAGGACGAATTAGTGGGA
ATAGCCCGCGAATATCTAAGTTATGCCTGTCGGCATGAGCAGAAACTTCCAATTCGAAACAGTTTGGAGA
GGTTGTTTTTGGGCATACCTTTTGTTAGTCAGCCTCTCGATTGCTCATCGTCATTACACAGTACCGAAGT
TTGATCGATCTAGTAACATAGATGACACCGCGCGCGATAATTTATCCTAGTTTGCGCGCTATATTTTGTT
TTCTATCGCGTATTAAATGTATAATTGCGGGACTCTAATCATAAAAACCCATCTCATAAATAACGTCATG
CATTACATGTTAATTATTACATGCTTAACGTAATTCAACAGAAATTATATGATAATCATCGCAAGACCGG
CAACAGGATTCAATCTTAAGAAACTTTATTGCCAAATGTTTGAACGATCTGCTTCGACGCACTCCTTCTT
TACTCCACCATCTCGTCCTTATTGAAAACGTGGGTAGCACCAAAACGAATCAAGTCGCTGGAACTGAAGT
TACCAATCACGCTGGATGATTTGCCAGTTGGATTAATCTTGCCTTTCCCCGCATGAATAATATTGATGAA
TGCATGCGTGAGGGGTATTTCGATTTTGGCAATAGCTGCAATTGCCGCGACATCCTCCAACGAGCATAAT
TCTTCAGAAAAATAGCGATGTTCCATGTTGTCAGGGCATGCATGATGCACGTTATGAGGTGACGGTGCTA
GGCAGTATTCCCTCAAAGTTTCATAGTCAGTATCATATTCATCATTGCATTCCTGCAAGAGAGAATTGAG
ACGCAATCCACACGCTGCGGCAACCTTCCGGCGTTCGTGGTCTATTTGCTCTTGGACGTTGCAAACGTAA
GTGTTGGATCCCGGTCGGCATCTACTCTATTCCTTTGCCCTCGGACGAGTGCTGGGGCGTCGGTTTCCAC
TATCGGCGAGTACTTCTACACAGCCATCGGTCCAGACGGCCGCGCTTCTGCGGGCGATTTGTGTACGCCC
GACAGTCCCGGCTCCGGATCGGACGATTGCGTCGCATCGACCCTGCGCCCAAGCTGCATCATCGAAATTG
CCGTCAACCAAGCTCTGATAGAGTTGGTCAAGACCAATGCGGAGCATATACGCCCGGAGCCGCGGCGATC
CTGCAAGCTCCGGATGCCTCCGCTCGAAGTAGCGCGTCTGCTGCTCCATACAAGCCAACCACGGCCTCCA
GAAGAAGATGTTGGCGACCTCGTATTGGGAATCCCCGAACATCGCCTCGCTCCAGTCAATGACCGCTGTT
ATGCGGCCATTGTCCGTCAGGACATTGTTGGAGCCGAAATCCGCGTGCACGAGGTGCCGGACTTCGGGGC
AGTCCTCGGCCCAAAGCATCAGCTCATCGAGAGCCTGCGCGACGGACGCACTGACGGTGTCGTCCATCAC
AGTTTGCCAGTGATACACATGGGGATCAGCAATCGCGCATATGAAATCACGCCATGTAGTGTATTGACCG
ATTCCTTGCGGTCCGAATGGGCCGAACCCGCTCGTCTGGCTAAGATCGGCCGCAGCGATCGCATCCATGG
CCTCCGCGACCGGCTGCAGAACAGCGGGCAGTTCGGTTTCAGGCAGGTCTTGCAACGTGACACCCTGTGC
ACGGCGGGAGATGCAATAGGTCAGGCTCTCGCTGAATTCCCCAATGTCAAGCACTTCCGGAATCGGGAGC
GCGGCCGATGCAAAGTGCCGATAAACATAACGATCTTTGTAGAAACCATCGGCGCAGCTATTTACCCGCA
GGACATATCCACGCCCTCCTACATCGAAGCTGAAAGCACGAGATTCTTCGCCCTCCGAGAGCTGCATCAG
GTCGGAGACGCTGTCGAACTTTTCGATCAGAAACTTCTCGACAGACGTCGCGGTGAGTTCAGGCTTTTTC
ATATCGGGGTCGTCCTCTCCAAATGAAATGAACTTCCTTATATAGAGGAAGGGTCTTGCGAAGGATAGTG
GGATTGTGCGTCATCCCTTACGTCAGTGGAGATATCACATCAATCCACTTGCTTTGAAGACGTGGTTGGA
ACGTCTTCTTTTTCCACGATGCTCCTCGTGGGTGGGGGTCCATCTTTGGGACCACTGTCGGCAGAGGCAT
CTTGAACGATAGCCTTTCCTTTATCGCAATGATGGCATTTGTAGGTGCCACCTTCCTTTTCTACTGTCCT
TTTGATGAAGTGACAGATAGCTGGGCAATGGAATCCGAGGAGGTTTCCCGATATTACCCTTTGTTGAAAA
GTCTCAATAGCCCTTTGGTCTTCTGAGACTGTATCTTTGATATTCTTGGAGTAGACGAGAGTGTCGTGCT
CCACCATGTTGACGGATCTCTAGGACGCGTCGACGCGTCGACGCGTCGACGCGTCGACGCGTCCTAGAAG
CTAATTCACTGGCCGTCGTTTTACAACGTCGTGACTGGGAAAACCCTGGCGTTACCCAACTTAATCGCCT
TGCAGCACATCCCCCTTTCGCCAGCTGGCGTAATAGCGAAGAGGCCCGCACCGATCGCCCTTCCCAACAG
TTGCGCAGCCTGAATG
[44 nt withheld, positions 8977-9020]
C
[141 nt withheld, positions 9022-9162]
CCTTTGACGTTGGAGTCCACGTTCTTT
[37 nt withheld, positions 9190-9226]
ACCCTATCTCGGGCTATTCTTTTGATTTATAAGGGATTTTGCCGATTTCGGAACCACCATCAAACAGGAT
TTTCGCCTGCTGGGGCAAACCAGCGTGGACCGCTTGCTGCAACTCTCTCAGGGCCAGGCGGTGAAGGGCA
ATCAGCTGTTGCCCGTCTCACTGGTGAAAAGAAAAACCACCCCAGTACATTAAAAACGTCCGCAATGTGT
TATTAAGTTGTCTAAGCGTCAATTTGTTTACACCACAATATATCCTGCCACCAGCCAGCCAACAGCTCCC
CGACCGGCAGCTCGGCACAAAATCACCACTCGATACAGGCAGCCCATCAGTCCGGGACGGCGTCAGCGGG
AGAGCCGTTGTAAGGCGGCAGACTTTGCTCATGTTACCGATGCTATTCGGAAGAACGGCAACTAAGCTGC
CGGGTTTGAAACACGGATGATCTCGCGGAGGGTAGCATGTTGATTGTAACGATGACAGAGCGTTGCTGCC
TGTGATCAAATATCATCTCCCTCGCAGAGATCCGAATTATCAGCCTTCTTATTCATTTCTCGCTTAACCG
TGACAGGCTGTCGATCTTGAGAACTATGCCGACATAATAGGAAATCGCTGGATAAAGCCGCTGAGGAAGC
TGAGTGGCGCTATTTCTTTAGAAGTGAACGTTGACGATATCAACTCCCCTATCCATTGCTCACCGAATGG
TACAGGTCGGGGACCCGAAGTTCCGACTGTCGGCCTGATGCATCCCCGGCTGATCGACCCCAGATCTGGG
GCTGAGAAAGCCCAGTAAGGAAACAACTGTAGGTTCGAGTCGCGAGATCCCCCGGAACCAAAGGAAGTAG
GTTAAACCCGCTCCGATCAGGCCGAGCCACGCCAGGCCGAGAACATTGGTTCCTGTAGGCATCGGGATTG
GCGGATCAAACACTAAAGCTACTGGAACGAGCAGAAGTCCTCCGGCCGCCAGTTGCCAGGCGGTAAAGGT
GAGCAGAGGCACGGGAGGTTGCCACTTGCGGGTCAGCACGGTTCCGAACGCCATGGAAACCGCCCCCGCC
AGGCCCGCTGCGACGCCGACAGGATCTAGCGCTGCGTTTGGTGTCAACACCAACAGCGCCACGCCCGCAG
TTCCGCAAATAGCCCCCAGGACCGCCATCAATCGTATCGGGCTACCTAGCAGAGCGGCAGAGATGAACAC
GACCATCAGCGGCTGCACAGCGCCTACCGTCGCCGCGACCCCGCCCGGCAGGCGGTAGACCGAAATAAAC
AACAAGCTCCAGAATAGCGAAATATTAAGTGCGCCGAGGATGAAGATGCGCATCCACCAGATTCCCGTTG
GAATCTGTCGGACGATCATCACGAGCAATAAACCCGCCGGCAACGCCCGCAGCAGCATACCGGCGACCCC
TCGGCCTCGCTGTTCGGGCTCCACGAAAACGCCGGACAGATGCGCCTTGTGAGCGTCCTTGGGGCCGTCC
TCCTGTTTGAAGACCGACAGCCCAATGATCTCGCCGTCGATGTAGGCGCCGAATGCCACGGCATCTCGCA
ACCGTTCAGCGAACGCCTCCATGGGCTTTTTCTCCTCGTGCTCGTAAACGGACCCGAACATCTCTGGAGC
TTTCTTCAGGGCCGACAATCGGATCTCGCGGAAATCCTGCACGTCGGCCGCTCCAAGCCGTCGAATCTGA
GCCTTAATCACAATTGTCAATTTTAATCCTCTGTTTATCGGCAGTTCGTAGAGCGCGCCGTGCGTCCCGA
GCGATACTGAGCGAAGCAAGTGCGTCGAGCAGTGCCCGCTTGTTCCTGAAATGCCAGTAAAGCGCTGGCT
GCTGAACCCCCAGCCGGAACTGACCCCACAAGGCCCTAGCGTTTGCAATGCACCAGGTCATCATTGACCC
AGGCGTGTTCCACCAGGCCGCTGCCTCGCAACTCTTCGCAGGCTTCGCCGACCTGCTCGCGCCACTTCTT
CACGCGGGTGGAATCCGATCCGCACATGAGGCGGAAGGTTTCCAGCTTGAGCGGGTACGGCTCCCGGTGC
GAGCTGAAATAGTCGAACATCCGTCGGGCCGTCGGCGACAGCTTGCGGTACTTCTCCCATATGAATTTCG
TGTAGTGGTCGCCAGCAAACAGCACGACGATTTCCTCGTCGATCAGGACCTGGCAACGGGACGTTTTCTT
GCCACGGTCCAGGACGCGGAAGCGGTGCAGCAGCGACACCGATTCCAGGTGCCCAACGCGGTCGGACGTG
AAGCCCATCGCCGTCGCCTGTAGGCGCGACAGGCATTCCTCGGCCTTCGTGTAATACCGGCCATTGATCG
ACCAGCCCAGGTCCTGGCAAAGCTCGTAGAACGTGAAGGTGATCGGCTCGCCGATAGGGGTGCGCTTCGC
GTACTCCAACACCTGCTGCCACACCAGTTCGTCATCGTCGGCCCGCAGCTCGACGCCGGTGTAGGTGATC
TTCACGTCCTTGTTGACGTGGAAAATGACCTTGTTTTGCAGCGCCTCGCGCGGGATTTTCTTGTTGCGCG
TGGTGAACAGGGCAGAGCGGGCCGTGTCGTTTGGCATCGCTCGCATCGTGTCCGGCCACGGCGCAATATC
GAACAAGGAAAGCTGCATTTCCTTGATCTGCTGCTTCGTGTGTTTCAGCAACGCGGCCTGCTTGGCCTCG
CTGACCTGTTTTGCCAGGTCCTCGCCGGCGGTTTTTCGCTTCTTGGTCGTCATAGTTCCTCGCGTGTCGA
TGGTCATCGACTTCGCCAAACCTGCCGCCTCCTGTTCGAGACGACGCGAACGCTCCACGGCGGCCGATGG
CGCGGGCAGGGCAGGGGGAGCCAGTTGCACGCTGTCGCGCTCGATCTTGGCCGTAGCTTGCTGGACCATC
GAGCCGACGGACTGGAAGGTTTCGCGGGGCGCACGCATGACGGTGCGGCTTGCGATGGTTTCGGCATCCT
CGGCGGAAAACCCCGCGTCGATCAGTTCTTGCCTGTATGCCTTCCGGTCAAACGTCCGATTCATTCACCC
TCCTTGCGGGATTGCCCCGACTCACGCCGGGGCAATGTGCCCTTATTCCTGATTTGACCCGCCTGGTGCC
TTGGTGTCCAGATAATCCACCTTATCGGCAATGAAGTCGGTCCCGTAGACCGTCTGGCCGTCCTTCTCGT
ACTTGGTATTCCGAATCTTGCCCTGCACGAATACCAGCGACCCCTTGCCCAAATACTTGCCGTGGGCCTC
GGCCTGAGAGCCAAAACACTTGATGCGGAAGAAGTCGGTGCGCTCCTGCTTGTCGCCGGCATCGTTGCGC
CACATCTAGGTACTAAAACAATTCATCCAGTAAAATATAATATTTTATTTTCTCCCAATCAGGCTTGATC
CCCAGTAAGTCAAAAAATAGCTCGACATACTGTTCTTCCCCGATATCCTCCCTGATCGACCGGACGCAGA
AGGCAATGTCATACCACTTGTCCGCCCTGCCGCTTCTCCCAAGATCAATAAAGCCACTTACTTTGCCATC
TTTCACAAAGATGTTGCTGTCTCCCAGGTCGCCGTGGGAAAAGACAAGTTCCTCTTCGGGCTTTTCCGTC
TTTAAAAAATCATACAGCTCGCGCGGATCTTTAAATGGAGTGTCTTCTTCCCAGTTTTCGCAATCCACAT
CGGCCAGATCGTTATTCAGTAAGTAATCCAATTCGGCTAAGCGGCTGTCTAAGCTATTCGTATAGGGACA
ATCCGATATGTCGATGGAGTGAAAGAGCCTGATGCACTCCGCATACAGCTCGATAATCTTTTCAGGGCTT
TGTTCATCTTCATACTCTTCCGAGCAAAGGACGCCATCGGCCTCACTCATGAGCAGATTGCTCCAGCCAT
CATGCCGTTCAAAGTGCAGGACCTTTGGAACAGGCAGCTTTCCTTCCAGCCATAGCATCATGTCCTTTTC
CCGTTCCACATCATAGGTGGTCCCTTTATACCGGCTGTCCGTCATTTTTAAATATAGGTTTTCATTTTCT
CCCACCAGCTTATATACCTTAGCAGGAGACATTCCTTCCGTATCTTTTACGCAGCGGTATTTTTCGATCA
GTTTTTTCAATTCCGGTGATATTCTCATTTTAGCCATTTATTATTTCCTTCCTCTTTTCTACAGTATTTA
AAGATACCCCAAGAAGCTAATTATAACAAGACGAACTCCAATTCACTGTTCCTTGCATTCTAAAACCTTA
AATACCAGAAAACAGCTTTTTCAAAGTTGTTTTCAAAGTTGGCGTATAACATAGTATCGACGGAGCCGAT
TTTGAAACCACAATTATGGGTGATGCTGCCAACTTACTGATTTAGTGTATGATGGTGTTTTTGAGGTGCT
CCAGTGGCTTCTGTTTCTATCAGCTGTCCCTCCTGTTCAGCTACTGACGGGGTGGTGCGTAACGGCAAAA
GCACCGCCGGACATCAGCGCTATCTCTGCTCTCACTGCCGTAAAACATGGCAACTGCAGTTCACTTACAC
CGCTTCTCAACCCGGTACGCACCAGAAAATCATTGATATGGCCATGAATGGCGTTGGATGCCGGGCAACA
GCCCGCATTATGGGCGTTGGCCTCAACACGATTTTACGTCACTTAAAAAACTCAGGCCGCAGTCGGTAAC
CTCGCGCATACAGCCGGGCAGTGACGTCATCGTCTGCGCGGAAATGGACGAACAGTGGGGCTATGTCGGG
GCTAAATCGCGCCAGCGCTGGCTGTTTTACGCGTATGACAGTCTCCGGAAGACGGTTGTTGCGCACGTAT
TCGGTGAACGCACTATGGCGACGCTGGGGCGTCTTATGAGCCTGCTGTCACCCTTTGACGTGGTGATATG
GATGACGGATGGCTGGCCGCTGTATGAATCCCGCCTGAAGGGAAAGCTGCACGTAATCAGCAAGCGATAT
ACGCAGCGAATTGAGCGGCATAACCTGAATCTGAGGCAGCACCTGGCACGGCTGGGACGGAAGTCGCTGT
CGTTCTCAAAATCGGTGGAGCTGCATGACAAAGTCATCGGGCATTATCTGAACATAAAACACTATCAATA
AGTTGGAGTCATTACCCAATTATGATAGAATTTACAAGCTATAAGGTTATTGTCCTGGGTTTCAAGCATT
AGTCCATGCAAGTTTTTATGCTTTGCCCATTCTATAGATATATTGATAAGCGCGCTGCCTATGCCTTGCC
CCCTGAAATCCTTACATACGGCGATATCTTCTATATAAAAGATATATTATCTTATCAGTATTGTCAATAT
ATTCAAGGCAATCTGCCTCCTCATCCTCTTCATCCTCTTCGTCTTGGTAGCTTTTTAAATATGGCGCTTC
ATAGAGTAATTCTGTAAAGGTCCAATTCTCGTTTTCATACCTCGGTATAATCTTACCTATCACCTCAAAT
GGTTCGCTGGGTTTATCGCACCCCCGAACACGAGCACGGCACCCGCGACCACTATGCCAAGAATGCCCAA
GGTAAAAATTGCCGGCCCCGCCATGAAGTCCGTGAATGCCCCGACGGCCGAAGTGAAGGGCAGGCCGCCA
CCCAGGCCGCCGCCCTCACTGCCCGGCACCTGGTCGCTGAATGTCGATGCCAGCACCTGCGGCACGTCAA
TGCTTCCGGGCGTCGCGCTCGGGCTGATCGCCCATCCCGTTACTGCCCCGATCCCGGCAATGGCAAGGAC
TGCCAGCGCTGCCATTTTTGGGGTGAGGCCGTTCGCGGCCGAGGGGCGCAGCCCCTGGGGGGATGGGAGG
CCCGCGTTAGCGGGCCGGGAGGGTTCGAGAAGGGGGGGCACCCCCCTTCGGCGTGCGCGGTCACGCGCAC
AGGGCGCAGCCCTGGTTAAAAACAAGGTTTATAAATATTGGTTTAAAAGCAGGTTAAAAGACAGGTTAGC
GGTGGCCGAAAAACGGGCGGAAACCCTTGCAAATGCTGGATTTTCTGCCTGTGGACAGCCCCTCAAATGT
CAATAGGTGCGCCCCTCATCTGTCAGCACTCTGCCCCTCAAGTGTCAAGGATCGCGCCCCTCATCTGTCA
GTAGTCGCGCCCCTCAAGTGTCAATACCGCAGGGCACTTATCCCCAGGCTTGTCCACATCATCTGTGGGA
AACTCGCGTAAAATCAGGCGTTTTCGCCGATTTGCGAGGCTGGCCAGCTCCACGTCGCCGGCCGAAATCG
AGCCTGCCCCTCATCTGTCAACGCCGCGCCGGGTGAGTCGGCCCCTCAAGTGTCAACGTCCGCCCCTCAT
CTGTCAGTGAGGGCCAAGTTTTCCGCGAGGTATCCACAACGCCGGCGGCCGCGGTGTCTCGCACACGGCT
TCGACGGCGTTTCTGGCGCGTTTGCAGGGCCATAGACGGCCGCCAGCCCAGCGGCGAGGGCAACCAGCCC
GGTGAGCGTCGGAAAGGCGC
